>Addgene plasmid #19513 | pcDNA5/FRT/TO V5 HSPA6 | addgene full sequence | sequence record 162076 | Addgene NGS Result
GACGGATCGGGAGATCTCCCGATCCCCTATGGTGCACTCTCAGTACAATCTGCTCTGATGCCGCATAGTT
AAGCCAGTATCTGCTCCCTGCTTGTGTGTTGGAGGTCGCTGAGTAGTGCGCGAGCAAAATTTAAGCTACA
ACAAGGCAAGGCTTGACCGACAATTGCATGAAGAATCTGCTTAGGGTTAGGCGTTTTGCGCTGCTTCGCG
ATGTACGGGCCAGATATACGCGTTGACATTGATTATTGACTAGTTATTAATAGTAATCAATTACGGGGTC
ATTAGTTCATAGCCCATATATGGAGTTCCGCGTTACATAACTTACGGTAAATGGCCCGCCTGGCTGACCG
CCCAACGACCCCCGCCCATTGACGTCAATAATGACGTATGTTCCCATAGTAACGCCAATAGGGACTTTCC
ATTGACGTCAATGGGTGGAGTATTTACGGTAAACTGCCCACTTGGCAGTACATCAAGTGTATCATATGCC
AAGTACGCCCCCTATTGACGTCAATGACGGTAAATGGCCCGCCTGGCATTATGCCCAGTACATGACCTTA
TGGGACTTTCCTACTTGGCAGTACATCTACGTATTAGTCATCGCTATTACCATGGTGATGCGGTTTTGGC
AGTACATCAATGGGCGTGGATAGCGGTTTGACTCACGGGGATTTCCAAGTCTCCACCCCATTGACGTCAA
TGGGAGTTTGTTTTGGCACCAAAATCAACGGGACTTTCCAAAATGTCGTAACAACTCCGCCCCATTGACG
CAAATGGGCGGTAGGCGTGTACGGTGGGAGGTCTATATAAGCAGAGCTCTCCCTATCAGTGATAGAGATC
TCCCTATCAGTGATAGAGATCGTCGACGAGCTCGTTTAGTGAACCGTCAGATCGCCTGGAGACGCCATCC
ACGCTGTTTTGACCTCCATAGAAGACACCGGGACCGATCCAGCCTCCGGACTCTAGCGTTTAAACTTAAG
CTTGAATTCACCATGGGTAAGCCTATCCCTAACCCTCTCCTCGGTCTCGATTCTACGGGATCCACTAGTC
CAGTGTGGTGGAATTCTGCAGATATCACCATGCAGGCCCCACGGGAGCTCGCGGTGGGCATCGACCTGGG
CACCACCTACTCGTGCGTGGGCGTGTTTCAGCAGGGCCGCGTGGAGATCCTGGCCAACGACCAGGGCAAC
CGCACCACGCCCAGCTACGTGGCCTTCACCGACACCGAGCGGCTGGTCGGGGACGCGGCCAAGAGCCAGG
CGGCCCTGAACCCCCACAACACCGTGTTCGATGCCAAGCGGCTGATCGGGCGCAAGTTCGCGGACACCAC
GGTGCAGTCGGACATGAAGCACTGGCCCTTCCGGGTGGTGAGCGAGGGCGGCAAGCCCAAGGTGCGCGTA
TGCTACCGCGGGGAGGACAAGACGTTCTACCCCGAGGAGATCTCGTCCATGGTGCTGAGCAAGATGAAGG
AGACGGCCGAGGCGTACCTGGGCCAGCCCGTGAAGCACGCAGTGATCACCGTGCCCGCCTATTTCAATGA
CTCGCAGCGCCAGGCCACCAAGGACGCGGGGGCCATCGCGGGGCTCAACGTGTTGCGGATCATCAATGAG
CCCACGGCAGCTGCCATCGCCTATGGGCTGGACCGGCGGGGCGCGGGAGAGCGCAACGTGCTCATTTTTG
ACCTGGGTGGGGGCACCTTCGATGTGTCGGTTCTCTCCATTGACGCTGGTGTCTTTGAGGTGAAAGCCAC
TGCTGGAGATACCCACCTGGGAGGAGAGGACTTCGACAACCGGCTCGTGAACCACTTCATGGAAGAATTC
CGGCGGAAGCATGGGAAGGACCTGAGCGGGAACAAGCGTGCCCTGCGCAGGCTGCGCACAGCCTGTGAGC
GCGCCAAGCGCACCCTGTCCTCCAGCACCCAGGCCACCCTGGAGATAGACTCCCTGTTCGAGGGCGTGGA
CTTCTACACGTCCATCACTCGTGCCCGCTTTGAGGAACTGTGCTCAGACCTCTTCCGCAGCACCCTGGAG
CCGGTGGAGAAGGCCCTGCGGGATGCCAAGCTGGACAAGGCCCAGATTCATGACGTCGTCCTGGTGGGGG
GCTCCACTCGCATCCCCAAGGTGCAGAAGTTGCTGCAGGACTTCTTCAACGGCAAGGAGCTGAACAAGAG
CATCAACCCTGATGAGGCTGTGGCCTATGGGGCTGCTGTGCAGGCGGCCGTGTTGATGGGGGACAAATGT
GAGAAAGTGCAGGATCTCCTGCTGCTGGATGTGGCTCCCCTGTCTCTGGGGCTGGAGACAGCAGGTGGGG
TGATGACCACGCTGATCCAGAGGAACGCCACTATCCCCACCAAGCAGACCCAGACTTTCACCACCTACTC
GGACAACCAGCCTGGGGTCTTCATCCAGGTGTATGAGGGTGAGAGGGCCATGACCAAGGACAACAACCTG
CTGGGGCGTTTTGAACTCAGTGGCATCCCTCCTGCCCCACGTGGAGTCCCCCAGATAGAGGTGACCTTTG
ACATTGATGCTAATGGCATCCTGAGCGTGACAGCCACTGACAGGAGCACAGGTAAGGCTAACAAGATCAC
CATCACCAATGACAAGGGCCGGCTGAGCAAGGAGGAGGTGGAGAGGATGGTTCATGAAGCCGAGCAGTAC
AAGGCTGAGGATGAGGCCCAGAGGGACAGAGTGGCTGCCAAAAACTCGCTGGAGGCCCATGTCTTCCATG
TGAAAGGTTCTTTGCAAGAGGAAAGCCTTAGGGACAAGATTCCCGAAGAGGACAGGCGCAAAATGCAAGA
CAAGTGTCGGGAAGTCCTTGCCTGGCTGGAGCACAACCAGCTGGCAGAGAAGGAGGAGTATGAGCATCAG
AAGAGGGAGCTGGAGCAAATCTGTCGCCCCATCTTCTCCAGGCTCTATGGGGGGCCTGGTGTCCCTGGGG
GCAGCAGTTGTGGCACTCAAGCCCGCCAGGGGGACCCCAGCACCGGCCCCATCATTGAGGAGGTTGATTG
AGCGGCCGCTCGAGTCTAGAGGGCCCGTTTAAACCCGCTGATCAGCCTCGACTGTGCCTTCTAGTTGCCA
GCCATCTGTTGTTTGCCCCTCCCCCGTGCCTTCCTTGACCCTGGAAGGTGCCACTCCCACTGTCCTTTCC
TAATAAAATGAGGAAATTGCATCGCATTGTCTGAGTAGGTGTCATTCTATTCTGGGGGGTGGGGTGGGGC
AGGACAGCAAGGGGGAGGATTGGGAAGACAATAGCAGGCATGCTGGGGATGCGGTGGGCTCTATGGCTTC
TGAGGCGGAAAGAACCAGCTGGGGCTCTAGGGGGTATCCCC
[124 nt withheld, positions 3332-3455]
C
[91 nt withheld, positions 3457-3547]
AGGGTGATGGTTCACGTACCTAGAAGTTCCTATTCCGAAGTTCCTATTCTCTAGAAAGTATAGGAACTTC
CTTGGCCAAAAAGCCTGAACTCACCGCGACGTCTGTCGAGAAGTTTCTGATCGAAAAGTTCGACAGCGTC
TCCGACCTGATGCAGCTCTCGGAGGGCGAAGAATCTCGTGCTTTCAGCTTCGATGTAGGAGGGCGTGGAT
ATGTCCTGCGGGTAAATAGCTGCGCCGATGGTTTCTACAAAGATCGTTATGTTTATCGGCACTTTGCATC
GGCCGCGCTCCCGATTCCGGAAGTGCTTGACATTGGGGAATTCAGCGAGAGCCTGACCTATTGCATCTCC
CGCCGTGCACAGGGTGTCACGTTGCAAGACCTGCCTGAAACCGAACTGCCCGCTGTTCTGCAGCCGGTCG
CGGAGGCCATGGATGCGATCGCTGCGGCCGATCTTAGCCAGACGAGCGGGTTCGGCCCATTCGGACCGCA
AGGAATCGGTCAATACACTACATGGCGTGATTTCATATGCGCGATTGCTGATCCCCATGTGTATCACTGG
CAAACTGTGATGGACGACACCGTCAGTGCGTCCGTCGCGCAGGCTCTCGATGAGCTGATGCTTTGGGCCG
AGGACTGCCCCGAAGTCCGGCACCTCGTGCACGCGGATTTCGGCTCCAACAATGTCCTGACGGACAATGG
CCGCATAACAGCGGTCATTGACTGGAGCGAGGCGATGTTCGGGGATTCCCAATACGAGGTCGCCAACATC
TTCTTCTGGAGGCCGTGGTTGGCTTGTATGGAGCAGCAGACGCGCTACTTCGAGCGGAGGCATCCGGAGC
TTGCAGGATCGCCGCGGCTCCGGGCGTATATGCTCCGCATTGGTCTTGACCAACTCTATCAGAGCTTGGT
TGACGGCAATTTCGATGATGCAGCTTGGGCGCAGGGTCGATGCGACGCAATCGTCCGATCCGGAGCCGGG
ACTGTCGGGCGTACACAAATCGCCCGCAGAAGCGCGGCCGTCTGGACCGATGGCTGTGTAGAAGTACTCG
CCGATAGTGGAAACCGACGCCCCAGCACTCGTCCGAGGGCAAAGGAATAGCACGTACTACGAGATTTCGA
TTCCACCGCCGCCTTCTATGAAAGGTTGGGCTTCGGAATCGTTTTCCGGGACGCCGGCTGGATGATCCTC
CAGCGCGGGGATCTCATGCTGGAGTTCTTCGCCCACCCCAACTTGTTTATTGCAGCTTATAATGGTTACA
AATAAAGCAATAGCATCACAAATTTCACAAATAAAGCATTTTTTTCACTGCATTCTAGTTGTGGTTTGTC
CAAACTCATCAATGTATCTTATCATGTCTGTATACCGTCGACCTCTAGCTAGAGCTTGGCGTAATCATGG
TCATAGCTGTTTCCTGTGTGAAATTGTTATCCGCTCACAATTCCACACAACATACGAGCCGGAAGCATAA
AGTGTAAAGCCTGGGGTGCCTAATGAGTGAGCTAACTCACATTAATTGCGTTGCGCTCACTGCCCGCTTT
CCAGTCGGGAAACCTGTCGTGCCAGCTGCATTAATGAATCGGCCAACGCGCGGGGAGAGGCGGTTTGCGT
ATTGGGCGCTCTTCCGCTTCCTCGCTCACTGACTCGCTGCGCTCGGTCGTTCGGCTGCGGCGAGCGGTAT
CAGCTCACTCAAAGGCGGTAATACGGTTATCCACAGAATCAGGGGATAACGCAGGAAAGAACATGTGAGC
AAAAGGCCAGCAAAAGGCCAGGAACCGTAAAAAGGCCGCGTTGCTGGCGTTTTTCCATAGGCTCCGCCCC
CCTGACGAGCATCACAAAAATCGACGCTCAAGTCAGAGGTGGCGAAACCCGACAGGACTATAAAGATACC
AGGCGTTTCCCCCTGGAAGCTCCCTCGTGCGCTCTCCTGTTCCGACCCTGCCGCTTACCGGATACCTGTC
CGCCTTTCTCCCTTCGGGAAGCGTGGCGCTTTCTCATAGCTCACGCTGTAGGTATCTCAGTTCGGTGTAG
GTCGTTCGCTCCAAGCTGGGCTGTGTGCACGAACCCCCCGTTCAGCCCGACCGCTGCGCCTTATCCGGTA
ACTATCGTCTTGAGTCCAACCCGGTAAGACACGACTTATCGCCACTGGCAGCAGCCACTGGTAACAGGAT
TAGCAGAGCGAGGTATGTAGGCGGTGCTACAGAGTTCTTGAAGTGGTGGCCTAACTACGGCTACACTAGA
AGAACAGTATTTGGTATCTGCGCTCTGCTGAAGCCAGTTACCTTCGGAAAAAGAGTTGGTAGCTCTTGAT
CCGGCAAACAAACCACCGCTGGTAGCGGTGGTTTTTTTGTTTGCAAGCAGCAGATTACGCGCAGAAAAAA
AGGATCTCAAGAAGATCCTTTGATCTTTTCTACGGGGTCTGACGCTCAGTGGAACGAAAACTCACGTTAA
GGGATTTTGGTCATGAGATTATCAAAAAGGATCTTCACCTAGATCCTTTTAAATTAAAAATGAAGTTTTA
AATCAATCTAAAGTATATATGAGTAAACTTGGTCTGACAGTTACCAATGCTTAATCAGTGAGGCACCTAT
CTCAGCGATCTGTCTATTTCGTTCATCCATAGTTGCCTGACTCCCCGTCGTGTAGATAACTACGATACGG
GAGGGCTTACCATCTGGCCCCAGTGCTGCAATGATACCGCGAGACCCACGCTCACCGGCTCCAGATTTAT
CAGCAATAAACCAGCCAGCCGGAAGGGCCGAGCGCAGAAGTGGTCCTGCAACTTTATCCGCCTCCATCCA
GTCTATTAATTGTTGCCGGGAAGCTAGAGTAAGTAGTTCGCCAGTTAATAGTTTGCGCAACGTTGTTGCC
ATTGCTACAGGCATCGTGGTGTCACGCTCGTCGTTTGGTATGGCTTCATTCAGCTCCGGTTCCCAACGAT
CAAGGCGAGTTACATGATCCCCCATGTTGTGCAAAAAAGCGGTTAGCTCCTTCGGTCCTCCGATCGTTGT
CAGAAGTAAGTTGGCCGCAGTGTTATCACTCATGGTTATGGCAGCACTGCATAATTCTCTTACTGTCATG
CCATCCGTAAGATGCTTTTCTGTGACTGGTGAGTACTCAACCAAGTCATTCTGAGAATAGTGTATGCGGC
GACCGAGTTGCTCTTGCCCGGCGTCAATACGGGATAATACCGCGCCACATAGCAGAACTTTAAAAGTGCT
CATCATTGGAAAACGTTCTTCGGGGCGAAAACTCTCAAGGATCTTACCGCTGTTGAGATCCAGTTCGATG
TAACCCACTCGTGCACCCAACTGATCTTCAGCATCTTTTACTTTCACCAGCGTTTCTGGGTGAGCAAAAA
CAGGAAGGCAAAATGCCGCAAAAAAGGGAATAAGGGCGACACGGAAATGTTGAATACTCATACTCTTCCT
TTTTCAATATTATTGAAGCATTTATCAGGGTTATTGTCTCATGAGCGGATACATATTTGAATGTATTTAG
AAAAATAAACAAATAGGGGTTCCGCGCACATTTCCCCGAAAAGTGCCACCTGACGTC
Features (pLannotate 1.2.2; 22 found; start..end, strand, type, name):
     28..80      -  misc_feature   bom (fragment): basis of mobility region from pBR322
    235..614     +  enhancer       CMV enhancer: human cytomegalovirus immediate early enhancer
    615..818     +  promoter       CMV promoter: human cytomegalovirus (CMV) immediate early promoter
    820..839     +  promoter       PLtetO-1 promoter (fragment): modified phage lambda PL promoter with tet operator sites (Lutz and Bujard, 1997)
    841..860     +  promoter       PLtetO-1 promoter (fragment): modified phage lambda PL promoter with tet operator sites (Lutz and Bujard, 1997)
    868..901     +  promoter       TRE3GV promoter (fragment): 3rd-generation Tet-responsive promoter that can be activated by binding of Tet-On® 3G, optimized for retroviral and lentiviral vectors
    996..1037    +  CDS            V5 tag: epitope tag from simian virus 5
   1080..3008    +  CDS            HSPA6: HSP76_HUMAN - Also known as HSP70B'. Experimental evidence at protein level: Swiss-Prot protein existence level 1. Molecular chaperone implicated in a wide variety of cellular processes, including protection of the proteome from stress, folding and transport of newly synthesized polypeptides, activation of proteolysis of misfolded proteins and the formation and dissociation of protein complexes. Plays a pivotal role in the protein quality control system, ensuring the correct folding of proteins, the re-folding of misfolded proteins and controlling the targeting of proteins for subsequent degra
   3062..3286    +  polyA_signal   bGH poly(A) signal: bovine growth hormone polyadenylation signal
   3290..3311    +  promoter       SV40 promoter (fragment): SV40 enhancer and early promoter
   3332..3565    +  rep_origin     f1 ori (fragment) (sequence partly withheld): f1 bacteriophage origin of replication; arrow indicates direction of (+) strand synthesis
   3570..3617    +  protein_bind   FRT: FLP-mediated recombination occurs in the 8-bp core sequence TCTAGAAA (Turan and Bode, 2011). FLP recombinase from the Saccharomyces cerevisiae 2μ plasmid
   3625..4647    +  CDS            HygR: aminoglycoside phosphotransferase from E. coli; aph(4)-Ia; confers resistance to hygromycin
   4657..4782    +  CDS            ble (fragment): BLE_KLEPN - Experimental evidence at protein level: Swiss-Prot protein existence level 1. Binding protein with a strong affinity to the bleomycin family of antibiotics. Binds to CL990; an antimitotic-antibiotic compound. From Klebsiella pneumoniae.
   4777..4898    +  polyA_signal   SV40 poly(A) signal: SV40 polyadenylation signal
   4971..4987    -  protein_bind   lac operator: The lac repressor binds to the lac operator to inhibit transcription in E. coli. This inhibition can be relieved by adding lactose or isopropyl-β-D-thiogalactopyranoside (IPTG). lac repressor encoded by lacI
   4995..5025    -  promoter       lac promoter: promoter for the E. coli lac operon
   5040..5061    -  protein_bind   CAP binding site: CAP binding activates transcription in the presence of cAMP. E. coli catabolite activator protein
   5074..5166    -  CDS            lacI (fragment): lac repressor; lacI; The lac repressor binds to the lac operator to inhibit transcription in E. coli. This inhibition can be relieved by adding lactose or isopropyl-β-D-thiogalactopyranoside (IPTG).
   5349..5937    -  rep_origin     ori: high-copy-number ColE1/pMB1/pBR322/pUC origin of replication
   6108..6968    -  CDS            AmpR: β-lactamase; bla; confers resistance to ampicillin, carbenicillin, and related antibiotics
   6969..7073    -  promoter       AmpR promoter: bla
