[The description below was written by a language model from this plasmid's Addgene catalogue record and pLannotate feature annotations shown in this document.]
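Description:
pcDNA5/FRT/TO V5 HSPA6 is a mammalian expression plasmid built on the Invitrogen pcDNA5/FRT/TO backbone. It carries the human HSPA6 coding sequence (heat shock 70 kDa protein 6, also called HSP70B'), a member of the HSP70 chaperone family. In E. coli it is maintained at high copy through a ColE1/pUC-type origin and selected with ampicillin via the bla gene. The insert was cloned between EcoRV and NotI sites, both retained, and is fused at its N terminus to a V5 epitope tag for detection of the protein.

Expression is driven by the CMV immediate early enhancer and promoter. This is followed by short segments annotated as tet-operator-containing promoter fragments, which correspond to the tet operator sites of the "TO" backbone. In cells expressing the Tet repressor, these sites hold transcription off until tetracycline or doxycycline is added, while in cells without the repressor the promoter is expected to act constitutively. A bGH polyadenylation signal terminates the transcript.

Downstream, an FRT site sits directly in front of a hygromycin resistance gene with an SV40 poly(A) signal, and no full promoter is annotated ahead of it. In the Flp-In system this arrangement means hygromycin resistance is gained only after FLP-mediated integration into a matching genomic FRT locus, yielding isogenic, single-site stable lines.

The plasmid belongs to a library of human HSPH/HSPA/DNAJ chaperone expression constructs. The depositor cautions that the genes were amplified from a pooled reference RNA derived from ten cell lines. Clones were verified only for gene identity, so polymorphisms with possible functional consequences may be present.
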