Addgene plasmid #19513: pcDNA5/FRT/TO V5 HSPA6
Depositing lab: Harm Kampinga. Depositing organization: University Medical Center Groningen. Publication: Computational analysis of the human HSPH/HSPA/DNAJ family and cloning of a human HSPH/HSPA/DNAJ expression library. Hageman J, Kampinga HH. Cell Stress Chaperones. 2009 Jan;14(1):1-21. doi: 10.1007/s12192-008-0060-2. Epub 2008 Aug 7. PubMed 18686016.
Backbone
  Vector backbone: pcDNA5/FRT/TO
  Backbone manufacturer: Invitrogen
  Backbone size w/o insert (bp): 5137
  Vector type: Mammalian Expression
  Selectable markers: Hygromycin
Growth in bacteria
  Bacterial resistance: Ampicillin, 100 μg/mL
  Growth temperature: 37°C
  Growth strain: DH5alpha
  Copy number: High Copy
Gene/Insert
  Gene/Insert name: heat shock 70kDa protein 6 (alt name: HSPA6)
  Species: H. sapiens (human)
  Insert size (bp): 2018
  Entrez Gene: HSPA6 (a.k.a. HSP70B')
  Tag / fusion protein: V5 (N terminal on insert)
  Cloning method: Restriction Enzyme; 5′ cloning site EcoRV (not destroyed); 3′ cloning site NotI (not destroyed)
  Sequencing primers: 5′ LNCX; 3′ BGH-rev
Terms and licenses: Academic/Nonprofit Terms; Industry Terms: Not Available to Industry
Depositor comments: Part of the HSP70 gene family Disclaimer: For cloning the various HSP genes, the Stratagene reference RNA for cDNA synthesis was used and genes were amplified from this mixture that originates from 10 different cell lines from different somatic origin and ultimately coming from 10 different individuals. This strategy was used to maximize the chance for the presence of individual HSP transcripts. Users must be aware that this mixture thus represents 20 complete haploid genomes, meaning that for each individual gene there might be polymorphisms that could potentially have functional consequences. The library was sequence verified only for the presence of the correct gene.
How to cite: pcDNA5/FRT/TO V5 HSPA6 was a gift from Harm Kampinga (Addgene plasmid # 19513 ; http://n2t.net/addgene:19513 ; RRID:Addgene_19513)
