>Addgene plasmid #19513 | pcDNA5/FRT/TO V5 HSPA6 | addgene partial sequence | sequence record 160038 | LNCX 5'-AGCTCGTTTAGTGAACCGTCAGATC-3'
TTTGACCTCCATAGAAGACACCGGGACCGATCCAGCCTCCGGACTCTAGCGTTTAAACTTAAGCTTGAAT
TCACCATGGGTAAGCCTATCCCTAACCCTCTCCTCGGTCTCGATTCTACGGGATCCACTAGTCCAGTGTG
GTGGAATTCTGCAGATATCACCATGCAGGCCCCACGGGAGCTCGCGGTGGGCATCGACCTGGGCACCACC
TACTCGTGCGTGGGCGTGTTTCAGCAGGGCCGCGTGGAGATCCTGGCCAACGACCAGGGCAACCGCACCA
CGCCCAGCTACGTGGCCTTCACCGACACCGAGCGGCTGGTCGGGGACGCGGCCAAGAGCCAGGCGGCCCT
GAACCCCCACAACACCGTGTTCGATGCCAAGCGGCTGATCGGGCGCAAGTTCGCGGACACCACGGTGCAG
TCGGACATGAAGCACTGGCCCTTCCGGGTGGTGAGCGAGGGCGGCAAGCCCAAGGTGCGCGTATGCTACC
GCGGGGAGGACAAGACGTTCTACCCCGAGGAGATCTCGTCCATGGTGCTGAGCAAGATGAAGGAGACGGC
CGAGGCGTACCTGGGCCAGCCCGTGAAGCACGCAGTGATCACCGTGCCCGCCTATTTCAATGACTCGCAG
CGCCAGGCCACCAAGGACGCGGGGGCCATCGCGGGGCTCAACGTGTTGCGGATCATCAATGAGCCCACGG
CAGCTGCCATCGCCTATGGGCTGGACCGGCGGGGCGCGGGAGAGCGCAACGTGCTCATTTTTGACCTGGG
TGGGGGCACCTTCGATGTGTCGGTTCTCTCCATTGACGCTGGTGTCTTTGAGGTGAAAGCCACTGCTGGA
GATACCCACCTGGGAGGAGAGGACTTCGACAACCGGCTCGTGAACCACTTCATGGAAGAATTCCGGCGGA
AGCATGGGAAGGACCTGAGCGGGAACAAGCGTGCCCTGCGCAGGCTGCGCACAGCCTGTGA
