>Addgene plasmid #19513 | pcDNA5/FRT/TO V5 HSPA6 | addgene partial sequence | sequence record 160039 | BGH-rev 5'-TAGAAGGCACAGTCGAGG-3'
TCGAGCGGCCGCTCAATCAACCTCCTCAATGATGGGGCCGGTGCTGGGGTCCCCCTGGCGGGCTTGAGTG
CCACAACTGCTGCCCCCAGGGACACCAGGCCCCCCATAGAGCCTGGAGAAGATGGGGCGACAGATTTGCT
CCAGCTCCCTCTTCTGATGCTCATACTCCTCCTTCTCTGCCAGCTGGTTGTGCTCCAGCCAGGCAAGGAC
TTCCCGACACTTGTCTTGCATTTTGCGCCTGTCCTCTTCGGGAATCTTGTCCCTAAGGCTTTCCTCTTGC
AAAGAACCTTTCACATGGAAGACATGGGCCTCCAGCGAGTTTTTGGCAGCCACTCTGTCCCTCTGGGCCT
CATCCTCAGCCTTGTACTGCTCGGCTTCATGAACCATCCTCTCCACCTCCTCCTTGCTCAGCCGGCCCTT
GTCATTGGTGATGGTGATCTTGTTAGCCTTACCTGTGCTCCTGTCAGTGGCTGTCACGCTCAGGATGCCA
TTAGCATCAATGTCAAAGGTCACCTCTATCTGGGGGACTCCACGTGGGGCAGGAGGGATGCCACTGAGTT
CAAAACGCCCCAGCAGGTTGTTGTCCTTGGTCATGGCCCTCTCACCCTCATACACCTGGATGAAGACCCC
AGGCTGGTTGTCCGAGTAGGTGGTGAAAGTCTGGGTCTGCTTGGTGGGGATAGTGGCGTTCCTCTGGATC
AGCGTGGTCATCACCCCACCTGCTGTCTCCAGCCCCAGAGACAGGGGAGCCACATCCAGCAGCAGGAGAT
CCTGCACTTTCTCACATTTGTCCCCCATCAACACGGCCGCCTGCACAGCAGCCCCATAGGCCACAGCCTC
ATCAGGGTTGATGCTCTTGT
